>Addgene plasmid #195674 | pBEL2556 | addgene full sequence | sequence record 385334 | Addgene NGS Result
GGGTCATGGCTGCGCCCCGACACCCGCCAACACCCGCTGACGCGCCCTGACGGGCTTGTCTGCTCCCGGC
ATCCGCTTACAGACAAGCTGTGACCGTCTCCGGGAGCTGCATGTGTCAGAGGTTTTCACCGTCATCACCG
AAACGCGCGAGGCAGCTGCGGTAAAGCTCATCAGCGTGGTCGTGAAGCGATTCACAGATGTCTGCCTGTT
CATCCGCGTCCAGCTCGTTGAGTTTCTCCAGAAGCGTTAATGTCTGGCTTCTGATAAAGCGGGCCATGTT
AAGGGCGGTTTTTTCCTGTTTGGTCACTGATGCCTCCGTGTAAGGGGGATTTCTGTTCATGGGGGTAATG
ATACCGATGAAACGAGAGAGGATGCTCACGATACGGGTTACTGATGATGAACATGCCCGGTTACTGGAAC
GTTGTGAGGGTAAACAACTGGCGGTATGGATGCGGCGGGACCAGAGAAAAATCACTCAGGGTCAATGCCA
GCGCTTCGTTAATACAGATGTAGGTGTTCCACAGGGTAGCCAGCAGCATCCTGCGATGCAGATCCGGAAC
ATAATGGTGCAGGGCGCTGACTTCCGCGTTTCCAGACTTTACGAAACACGGAAACCGAAGACCATTCATG
TTGTTGCTCAGGTCGCAGACGTTTTGCAGCAGCAGTCGCTTCACGTTCGCTCGCGTATCGGTGATTCATT
CTGCTAACCAGTAAGGCAACCCCGCCAGCCTAGCCGGGTCCTCAACGACAGGAGCACGATCATGCGCACC
CGTGGGGCCGCCATGCCGGCGATAATGGCCTGCTTCTCGCCGAAACGTTTGGTGGCGGGACCAGTGACGA
AGGCTTGAGCGAGGGCGTGCAAGATTCCGAATACCGCAAGCGACAGGCCGATCATCGTCGCGCTCCAGCG
AAAGCGGTCCTCGCCGAAAATGACCCAGAGCGCTGCCGGCACCTGTCCTACGAGTTGCATGATAAAGAAG
ACAGTCATAAGTGCGGCGACGATAGTCATGCCCCGCGCCCACCGGAAGGAGCTGACTGGGTTGAAGGCTC
TCAAGGGCATCGGTCGAGATCCCGGTGCCTAATGAGTGAGCTAACTTACATTAATTGCGTTGCGCTCACT
GCCCGCTTTCCAGTCGGGAAACCTGTCGTGCCAGCTGCATTAATGAATCGGCCAACGCGCGGGGAGAGGC
GGTTTGCGTATTGGGCGCCAGGGTGGTTTTTCTTTTCACCAGTGAGACGGGCAACAGCTGATTGCCCTTC
ACCGCCTGGCCCTGAGAGAGTTGCAGCAAGCGGTCCACGCTGGTTTGCCCCAGCAGGCGAAAATCCTGTT
TGATGGTGGTTAACGGCGGGATATAACATGAGCTGTCTTCGGTATCGTCGTATCCCACTACCGAGATATC
CGCACCAACGCGCAGCCCGGACTCGGTAATGGCGCGCATTGCGCCCAGCGCCATCTGATCGTTGGCAACC
AGCATCGCAGTGGGAACGATGCCCTCATTCAGCATTTGCATGGTTTGTTGAAAACCGGACATGGCACTCC
AGTCGCCTTCCCGTTCCGCTATCGGCTGAATTTGATTGCGAGTGAGATATTTATGCCAGCCAGCCAGACG
CAGACGCGCCGAGACAGAACTTAATGGGCCCGCTAACAGCGCGATTTGCTGGTGACCCAATGCGACCAGA
TGCTCCACGCCCAGTCGCGTACCGTCTTCATGGGAGAAAATAATACTGTTGATGGGTGTCTGGTCAGAGA
CATCAAGAAATAACGCCGGAACATTAGTGCAGGCAGCTTCCACAGCAATGGCATCCTGGTCATCCAGCGG
ATAGTTAATGATCAGCCCACTGACGCGTTGCGCGAGAAGATTGTGCACCGCCGCTTTACAGGCTTCGACG
CCGCTTCGTTCTACCATCGACACCACCACGCTGGCACCCAGTTGATCGGCGCGAGATTTAATCGCCGCGA
CAATTTGCGACGGCGCGTGCAGGGCCAGACTGGAGGTGGCAACGCCAATCAGCAACGACTGTTTGCCCGC
CAGTTGTTGTGCCACGCGGTTGGGAATGTAATTCAGCTCCGCCATCGCCGCTTCCACTTTTTCCCGCGTT
TTCGCAGAAACGTGGCTGGCCTGGTTCACCACGCGGGAAACGGTCTGATAAGAGACACCGGCATACTCTG
CGACATCGTATAACGTTACTGGTTTCACATTCACCACCCTGAATTGACTCTCTTCCGGGCGCTATCATGC
CATACCGCGAAAGGTTTTGCGCCATTCGATGGTGTCCGGGATCTCGACGCTCTCCCTTATGCGACTCCTG
CATTAGGAAGCAGCCCAGTAGTAGGTTGAGGCCGTTGAGCACCGCCGCCGCAAGGAATGGTGCATGCAAG
GAGATGGCGCCCAACAGTCCCCCGGCCACGGGGCCTGCCACCATACCCACGCCGAAACAAGCGCTCATGA
GCCCGAAGTGGCGAGCCCGATCTTCCCCATCGGTGATGTCGGCGATATAGGCGCCAGCAACCGCACCTGT
GGCGCCGGTGATGCCGGCCACGATGCGTCCGGCGTAGAGGATCGAGATCTCGATCCCGCGAAATTAATAC
GACTCACTATAGGGGAATTGTGAGCGGATAACAATTCCCCTCTAGAAATAATTTTGTTTAACTTTGGCCC
AGGAGATATACATATGCATCACCACCATCACCATGAAAATCTGTATTTTCAGGCAGACCAGACCAATCCG
TATAAGCTGATGGACGAGGCGGCGCAGAAAACGTTCGATCGCCTGAAGAATGAGCAACCGCAAATTCGGG
CCAACCCGGATTATCTGCGTACCATTGTTGATCAGGAACTGCTGCCATACGTACAGGTGAAATACGCCGG
TGCGCTGGTGCTGGGCCAGTATTACAAGAGTGCGACCCCTGCTCAACGTGAAGCCTACTTTGCCGCTTTC
CGTGAGTACCTGAAGCAGGCTTACGGTCAGGCGCTGGCGATGTATCACGGTCAAACCTATCAGATTGCGC
CAGAACAGCCGCTGGGCGATAAAACCGATGTGCCTATTCGCGTTACCATTATTGACCCGAATGGCCGTCC
GCCGGTGCGTCTGGACTTCCAGTGGCGTAAAAACTCCCAGACGGGCAATTGGCAGGCTTACGACATGATT
GCTGAAGGCGTCAGTATGATCACCACCAAACAAAACGAGTGGGGAACGCTGCTGCGTACCAAAGGTATCG
ACGGCCTGACTGCGCAACTGAAATCGATTTCTCAACAGAAAATCACTCTGGAAGAGAAAAAATAAGAGAG
ACCGGCCGGCCGATCCGGCTGCTAACAAAGCCCGAAAGGAAGCTGAGTTGGCTGCTGCCACCGCTGAGCA
ATAACTAGCATAACCCCTTGGGGCCTCTAAACGGGTCTTGAGGGGTTTTTTGCTGAAAGGAGGAACTATA
TCCGGATTGGCGAATGGG
[124 nt withheld, positions 3449-3572]
C
[91 nt withheld, positions 3574-3664]
A
[49 nt withheld, positions 3666-3714]
CCTTTGACGTTGGAGTCCACGTTCTTT
[37 nt withheld, positions 3742-3778]
ACCCTATCTCGGTCTATTCTTTTGATTTATAAGGGATTTTGCCGATTTCGGCCTATTGGTTAAAAAATGA
GCTGATTTAACAAAAATTTAACGCGAATTTTAACAAAATATTAACGCTTACAATTTAGGTGGCACTTTTC
GGGGAACGACGACCTGCAGCCAAGCTAGCTTGGCTGGACGTAAACTCCTCTTCAGACCTAATAACTTCGT
ATAGCATACATTATACGAAGTTATATTAAGGGTTATTGAATATGATCGGAATTGGGCTGCAGGAATTCGA
TAGCTTGGCTGCAGGTCGACCTCGAGGATGTGCGCGGAACCCCTATTTGTTTATTTTTCTAAATACATTC
AAATATGTATCCGCTCATGAGACAATAACCCTGATAAATGCTTCAATAATATTGAAAAAGGAAGAGTATG
AGTATTCAACATTTCCGTGTCGCCCTTATTCCCTTTTTTGCGGCATTTTGCCTTCCTGTTTTTGCTCACC
CAGAAACGCTGGTGAAAGTAAAAGATGCTGAAGATCAGTTGGGTGCACGAGTGGGTTACATCGAACTGGA
TCTCAACAGCGGTAAGATCCTTGAGAGTTTTCGCCCCGAAGAACGTTTTCCAATGATGAGCACTTTTAAA
GTTCTGCTATGTGGCGCGGTATTATCCCGTATTGACGCCGGGCAAGAGCAACTCGGTCGCCGCATACACT
ATTCTCAGAATGACTTGGTTGAGTACTCACCAGTCACAGAAAAGCATCTTACGGATGGCATGACAGTAAG
AGAATTATGCAGTGCTGCCATAACCATGAGTGATAACACTGCGGCCAACTTACTTCTGACAACGATCGGA
GGACCGAAGGAGCTAACCGCTTTTTTGCACAACATGGGGGATCATGTAACTCGCCTTGATCGTTGGGAAC
CGGAGCTGAATGAAGCCATACCAAACGACGAGCGTGACACCACGATGCCTGCAGCAATGGCAACAACGTT
GCGCAAACTATTAACTGGCGAACTACTTACTCTAGCTTCCCGGCAACAATTAATAGACTGGATGGAGGCG
GATAAAGTTGCAGGACCACTTCTGCGCTCGGCCCTTCCGGCTGGCTGGTTTATTGCTGATAAATCTGGAG
CCGGTGAGCGTGGCTCTCGCGGTATCATTGCAGCACTGGGGCCAGATGGTAAGCCCTCCCGTATCGTAGT
TATCTACACGACGGGGAGTCAGGCAACTATGGATGAACGAAATAGACAGATCGCTGAGATAGGTGCCTCA
CTGATTAAGCATTGGTAACTGTCAGACCAAGTTTACTCATATATACTTTAGATTGATTTAAAACTTCATT
TTTAATTTAAAAGGATCTAGGTGAAGATCCTTTTTGATAATCTCATGACCAAAATCCCTTAACGTGAGTT
TTCGTTCCACTGAGCGTCAGACCCCGTAGAAAAGATCAAAGGATCTTCTTGAGATCCTTTTTTTCTGCGC
GTAATCTGCTGCTTGCAAACAAAAAAACCACCGCTACCAGCGGTGGTTTGTTTGCCGGATCAAGAGCTAC
CAACTCTTTTTCCGAAGGTAACTGGCTTCAGCAGAGCGCAGATACCAAATACTGTCCTTCTAGTGTAGCC
GTAGTTAGGCCACCACTTCAAGAACTCTGTAGCACCGCCTACATACCTCGCTCTGCTAATCCTGTTACCA
GTGGCTGCTGCCAGTGGCGATAAGTCGTGTCTTACCGGGTTGGACTCAAGACGATAGTTACCGGATAAGG
CGCAGCGGTCGGGCTGAACGGGGGGTTCGTGCACACAGCCCAGCTTGGAGCGAACGACCTACACCGAACT
GAGATACCTACAGCGTGAGCTATGAGAAAGCGCCACGCTTCCCGAAGGGAGAAAGGCGGACAGGTATCCG
GTAAGCGGCAGGGTCGGAACAGGAGAGCGCACGAGGGAGCTTCCAGGGGGAAACGCCTGGTATCTTTATA
GTCCTGTCGGGTTTCGCCACCTCTGACTTGAGCGTCGATTTTTGTGATGCTCGTCAGGGGGGCGGAGCCT
ATGGAAAAACGCCAGCAACGCGGCCTTTTTACGGTTCCTGGCCTTTTGCTGGCCTTTTGCTCACATGTTC
TTTCCTGCGTTATCCCCTGATTCTGTGGATAACCGTATTACCGCCTTTGAGTGAGCTGATACCGCTCGCC
GCAGCCGAACGACCGAGCGCAGCGAGTCAGTGAGCGAGGAAGCGGAAGAGCGCCTGATGCGGTATTTTCT
CCTTACGCATCTGTGCGGTATTTCACACCGCAATGGTGCACTCTCAGTACAATCTGCTCTGATGCCGCAT
AGTTAAGCCAGTATACACTCCGCTATCGCTACGTGACT
Features (pLannotate 1.2.2; 19 found; start..end, strand, type, name):
    116..307     -  CDS            rop: Rop protein, which maintains plasmids at low copy number; rop
    324..704     +  CDS            YPB1_ECOLX: Protein predicted: Swiss-Prot protein existence level 4. From Escherichia coli.
    776..1067    -  CDS            TcR (fragment): tetracycline efflux protein; tet; confers resistance to tetracycline
   1082..1103    -  protein_bind   CAP binding site: CAP binding activates transcription in the presence of cAMP. E. coli catabolite activator protein
   1116..2198    -  CDS            lacI: lac repressor; lacI; The lac repressor binds to the lac operator to inhibit transcription in E. coli. This inhibition can be relieved by adding lactose or isopropyl-β-D-thiogalactopyranoside (IPTG).
   2199..2276    -  promoter       lacI promoter: lacI
   2284..2563    -  CDS            TcR (fragment): tetracycline efflux protein; tet; confers resistance to tetracycline
   2585..2603    +  promoter       T7 promoter: promoter for bacteriophage T7 RNA polymerase
   2604..2628    +  protein_bind   lac operator: The lac repressor binds to the lac operator to inhibit transcription in E. coli. This inhibition can be relieved by adding lactose or isopropyl-β-D-thiogalactopyranoside (IPTG). lac repressor encoded by lacI
   2713..3282    +  CDS            mlaC (fragment): MLAC_ECOLI - Also known as yrbC. Experimental evidence at protein level: Swiss-Prot protein existence level 1. Involved in a phospholipid transport pathway that maintains lipid asymmetry in the outer membrane by retrograde trafficking of phospholipids from the outer membrane to the inner membrane. May transfer phospholipid across the periplasmic space and deliver it to the MlaFEDB complex at the inner membrane. From Escherichia coli (strain K12).
   3308..3357    +  CDS            SET1 (fragment): solubility-enhancement tag derived from T7 phage gene 10B
   3365..3412    +  terminator     T7 terminator: transcription terminator for bacteriophage T7 RNA polymerase
   3449..3877    +  rep_origin     f1 ori (sequence partly withheld): f1 bacteriophage origin of replication; arrow indicates direction of (+) strand synthesis
   3979..4012    +  protein_bind   loxP: Cre-mediated recombination occurs in the 8-bp core sequence (GCATACAT). Cre recombinase
   4042..4060    +  misc_feature   MCS (fragment): pBluescript multiple cloning site
   4091..4195    +  promoter       AmpR promoter: bla
   4196..5056    +  CDS            AmpR: β-lactamase; bla; confers resistance to ampicillin, carbenicillin, and related antibiotics
   5227..5815    +  rep_origin     ori: high-copy-number ColE1/pMB1/pBR322/pUC origin of replication
   6001..14      -  misc_feature   bom (across the origin): basis of mobility region from pBR322
