[The description below was written by a language model from this plasmid's Addgene catalogue record and pLannotate feature annotations shown in this document.]
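Description:
pBEL2556 is a bacterial expression plasmid built on the pET21a backbone for producing and purifying an I130D point mutant of the Escherichia coli protein MlaC carrying a 6xHis tag and a TEV protease site. The 6,126 nt sequence carries a ColE1/pMB1-type origin with the pBR322 bom region and the rop gene, an f1 phage origin, and a β-lactamase gene under its own promoter for ampicillin selection. The catalogue lists it as high copy, although rop is normally associated with reduced copy number. The annotation also detects short tetracycline-resistance gene fragments, a loxP site and a fragment of a pBluescript polylinker in the backbone. The record assigns no function to these.

The expression cassette follows the standard pET arrangement. A T7 promoter is followed immediately by a lac operator, then the mlaC coding region and a T7 terminator, and a plasmid-borne lacI gene with its own promoter supplies the repressor. Transcription therefore depends on T7 RNA polymerase supplied by the host and is induced by IPTG. The feature table annotates only a fragment of mlaC and does not separately mark the His tag or TEV site. The construct name places them ahead of MlaC, which would allow affinity purification followed by proteolytic tag removal. A short match to a T7 gene 10-derived sequence lies between the insert and the terminator.

MlaC is a periplasmic component of the Mla phospholipid transport pathway, which maintains outer membrane lipid asymmetry, and it is thought to ferry phospholipid to the inner membrane MlaFEDB complex. The associated study probed protein-protein interactions in this system, but the record does not state the effect of the I130D substitution.
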