Addgene plasmid #195674: pBEL2556
Purpose: Expression/purification of 6xHis-TEV-MlaC(I130D)
Depositing lab: Gira Bhabha & Damian Ekiert. Depositing organization: NYU Grossman School of Medicine. Publication: Protein-protein interactions in the Mla lipid transport system probed by computational structure prediction and deep mutational scanning. MacRae MR, Puvanendran D, Haase MAB, Coudray N, Kolich L, Lam C, Baek M, Bhabha G, Ekiert DC. J Biol Chem. 2023 Apr 24:104744. doi: 10.1016/j.jbc.2023.104744. PubMed 37100290.
Backbone
  Vector backbone: pET21a
  Vector type: Bacterial Expression
Growth in bacteria
  Bacterial resistance: Ampicillin, 100 μg/mL
  Growth temperature: 37°C
  Growth strain: DH5alpha
  Copy number: High Copy
Gene/Insert
  Gene/Insert name: MlaC
  Species: E. coli
  Mutation: 6xHis-TEV-MlaC(I130D)
  Cloning method: Gibson Cloning
Terms and licenses: Academic/Nonprofit Terms; Industry Terms: Not Available to Industry
Depositor comments: Please visit https://www.biorxiv.org/content/10.1101/2022.12.09.519820v1 for bioRxiv preprint.
How to cite: pBEL2556 was a gift from Gira Bhabha & Damian Ekiert (Addgene plasmid # 195674 ; http://n2t.net/addgene:195674 ; RRID:Addgene_195674)
